>Addgene plasmid #214794 | pcDNA3.1/MPL-V5 | addgene full sequence | sequence record 429125 | Addgene NGS Result
GACGGATCGGGAGATCTCCCGATCCCCTATGGTGCACTCTCAGTACAATCTGCTCTGATGCCGCATAGTT
AAGCCAGTATCTGCTCCCTGCTTGTGTGTTGGAGGTCGCTGAGTAGTGCGCGAGCAAAATTTAAGCTACA
ACAAGGCAAGGCTTGACCGACAATTGCATGAAGAATCTGCTTAGGGTTAGGCGTTTTGCGCTGCTTCGCG
ATGTACGGGCCAGATATACGCGTTGACATTGATTATTGACTAGTTATTAATAGTAATCAATTACGGGGTC
ATTAGTTCATAGCCCATATATGGAGTTCCGCGTTACATAACTTACGGTAAATGGCCCGCCTGGCTGACCG
CCCAACGACCCCCGCCCATTGACGTCAATAATGACGTATGTTCCCATAGTAACGCCAATAGGGACTTTCC
ATTGACGTCAATGGGTGGAGTATTTACGGTAAACTGCCCACTTGGCAGTACATCAAGTGTATCATATGCC
AAGTACGCCCCCTATTGACGTCAATGACGGTAAATGGCCCGCCTGGCATTATGCCCAGTACATGACCTTA
TGGGACTTTCCTACTTGGCAGTACATCTACGTATTAGTCATCGCTATTACCATGGTGATGCGGTTTTGGC
AGTACATCAATGGGCGTGGATAGCGGTTTGACTCACGGGGATTTCCAAGTCTCCACCCCATTGACGTCAA
TGGGAGTTTGTTTTGGCACCAAAATCAACGGGACTTTCCAAAATGTCGTAACAACTCCGCCCCATTGACG
CAAATGGGCGGTAGGCGTGTACGGTGGGAGGTCTATATAAGCAGAGCTCTCTGGCTAACTAGAGAACCCA
CTGCTTACTGGCTTATCGAAATTAATACGACTCACTATAGGGAGACCCAAGCTGGCTAGCGTTTAAACTT
AAGCTTGGTACCGAGCTCGGATCCACTAGTCCAGTGTGGTGGAATTCGCCACCATGCCCTCCTGGGCCCT
CTTCATGGTCACCTCCTGCCTCCTCCTGGCCCCTCAAAACCTGGCCCAAGTCAGCAGCCAAGATGTCTCC
TTGCTGGCATCAGACTCAGAGCCCCTGAAGTGTTTCTCCCGAACATTTGAGGACCTCACTTGCTTCTGGG
ATGAGGAAGAGGCAGCGCCCAGTGGGACATACCAGCTGCTGTATGCCTACCCGCGGGAGAAGCCCCGTGC
TTGCCCCCTGAGTTCCCAGAGCATGCCCCACTTTGGAACCCGATACGTGTGCCAGTTTCCAGACCAGGAG
GAAGTGCGTCTCTTCTTTCCGCTGCACCTCTGGGTGAAGAATGTGTTCCTAAACCAGACTCGGACTCAGC
GAGTCCTCTTTGTGGACAGTGTAGGCCTGCCGGCTCCCCCCAGTATCATCAAGGCCATGGGTGGGAGCCA
GCCAGGGGAACTTCAGATCAGCTGGGAGGAGCCAGCTCCAGAAATCAGTGATTTCCTGAGGTACGAACTC
CGCTATGGCCCCAGAGATCCCAAGAACTCCACTGGTCCCACGGTCATACAGCTGATTGCCACAGAAACCT
GCTGCCCTGCTCTGCAGAGGCCTCACTCAGCCTCTGCTCTGGACCAGTCTCCATGTGCTCAGCCCACAAT
GCCCTGGCAAGATGGACCAAAGCAGACCTCCCCAAGTAGAGAAGCTTCAGCTCTGACAGCAGAGGGTGGA
AGCTGCCTCATCTCAGGACTCCAGCCTGGCAACTCCTACTGGCTGCAGCTGCGCAGCGAACCTGATGGGA
TCTCCCTCGGTGGCTCCTGGGGATCCTGGTCCCTCCCTGTGACTGTGGACCTGCCTGGAGATGCAGTGGC
ACTTGGACTGCAATGCTTTACCTTGGACCTGAAGAATGTTACCTGTCAATGGCAGCAACAGGACCATGCT
AGCTCCCAAGGCTTCTTCTACCACAGCAGGGCACGGTGCTGCCCCAGAGACAGGTACCCCATCTGGGAGA
ACTGCGAAGAGGAAGAGAAAACAAATCCAGGACTACAGACCCCACAGTTCTCTCGCTGCCACTTCAAGTC
ACGAAATGACAGCATTATTCACATCCTTGTGGAGGTGACCACAGCCCCGGGTACTGTTCACAGCTACCTG
GGCTCCCCTTTCTGGATCCACCAGGCTGTGCGCCTCCCCACCCCAAACTTGCACTGGAGGGAGATCTCCA
GTGGGCATCTGGAATTGGAGTGGCAGCACCCATCGTCCTGGGCAGCCCAAGAGACCTGTTATCAACTCCG
ATACACAGGAGAAGGCCATCAGGACTGGAAGGTGCTGGAGCCGCCTCTCGGGGCCCGAGGAGGGACCCTG
GAGCTGCGCCCGCGATCTCGCTACCGTTTACAGCTGCGCGCCAGGCTCAACGGCCCCACCTACCAAGGTC
CCTGGAGCTCGTGGTCGGACCCAACTAGGGTGGAGACCGCCACCGAGACCGCCTGGATCTCCTTGGTGAC
CGCTCTGCATCTAGTGCTGGGCCTCAGCGCCGTCCTGGGCCTGCTGCTGCTGAGGTGGCAGTTTCCTGCA
CACTACAGGAGACTGAGGCATGCCCTGTGGCCCTCACTTCCAGACCTGCACCGGGTCCTAGGCCAGTACC
TTAGGGACACTGCAGCCCTGAGCCCGCCCAAGGCCACAGTCTCAGATACCTGTGAAGAAGTGGAACCCAG
CCTCCTTGAAATCCTCCCCAAGTCCTCAGAGAGGACTCCTTTGCCCCTGTGTTCCTCCCAGGCCCAGATG
GACTACCGAAGATTGCAGCCTTCTTGCCTGGGGACCATGCCCCTGTCTGTGTGCCCACCCATGGCTGAGT
CAGGGTCCTGCTGTACCACCCACATTGCCAACCATTCCTACCTACCACTAAGCTATTGGCAGCAGCCTGG
TAAGCCTATCCCTAACCCTCTCCTCGGTCTCGATTCTACGTGACTCGAGTCTAGAGGGCCCGTTTAAACC
CGCTGATCAGCCTCGACTGTGCCTTCTAGTTGCCAGCCATCTGTTGTTTGCCCCTCCCCCGTGCCTTCCT
TGACCCTGGAAGGTGCCACTCCCACTGTCCTTTCCTAATAAAATGAGGAAATTGCATCGCATTGTCTGAG
TAGGTGTCATTCTATTCTGGGGGGTGGGGTGGGGCAGGACAGCAAGGGGGAGGATTGGGAAGACAATAGC
AGGCATGCTGGGGATGCGGTGGGCTCTATGGCTTCTGAGGCGGAAAGAACCAGCTGGGGCTCTAGGGGGT
ATCCCC
[124 nt withheld, positions 3227-3350]
C
[91 nt withheld, positions 3352-3442]
A
[49 nt withheld, positions 3444-3492]
CCTTTGACGTTGGAGTCCACGTTCTTT
[37 nt withheld, positions 3520-3556]
ACCCTATCTCGGTCTATTCTTTTGATTTATAAGGGATTTTGCCGATTTCGGCCTATTGGTTAAAAAATGA
GCTGATTTAACAAAAATTTAACGCGAATTAATTCTGTGGAATGTGTGTCAGTTAGGGTGTGGAAAGTCCC
CAGGCTCCCCAGCAGGCAGAAGTATGCAAAGCATGCATCTCAATTAGTCAGCAACCAGGTGTGGAAAGTC
CCCAGGCTCCCCAGCAGGCAGAAGTATGCAAAGCATGCATCTCAATTAGTCAGCAACCATAGTCCCGCCC
CTAACTCCGCCCATCCCGCCCCTAACTCCGCCCAGTTCCGCCCATTCTCCGCCCCATGGCTGACTAATTT
TTTTTATTTATGCAGAGGCCGAGGCCGCCTCTGCCTCTGAGCTATTCCAGAAGTAGTGAGGAGGCTTTTT
TGGAGGCCTAGGCTTTTGCAAAAAGCTCCCGGGAGCTTGTATATCCATTTTCGGATCTGATCAAGAGACA
GGATGAGGATCGTTTCGCATGATTGAACAAGATGGATTGCACGCAGGTTCTCCGGCCGCTTGGGTGGAGA
GGCTATTCGGCTATGACTGGGCACAACAGACAATCGGCTGCTCTGATGCCGCCGTGTTCCGGCTGTCAGC
GCAGGGGCGCCCGGTTCTTTTTGTCAAGACCGACCTGTCCGGTGCCCTGAATGAACTGCAGGACGAGGCA
GCGCGGCTATCGTGGCTGGCCACGACGGGCGTTCCTTGCGCAGCTGTGCTCGACGTTGTCACTGAAGCGG
GAAGGGACTGGCTGCTATTGGGCGAAGTGCCGGGGCAGGATCTCCTGTCATCTCACCTTGCTCCTGCCGA
GAAAGTATCCATCATGGCTGATGCAATGCGGCGGCTGCATACGCTTGATCCGGCTACCTGCCCATTCGAC
CACCAAGCGAAACATCGCATCGAGCGAGCACGTACTCGGATGGAAGCCGGTCTTGTCGATCAGGATGATC
TGGACGAAGAGCATCAGGGGCTCGCGCCAGCCGAACTGTTCGCCAGGCTCAAGGCGCGCATGCCCGACGG
CGAGGATCTCGTCGTGACCCATGGCGATGCCTGCTTGCCGAATATCATGGTGGAAAATGGCCGCTTTTCT
GGATTCATCGACTGTGGCCGGCTGGGTGTGGCGGACCGCTATCAGGACATAGCGTTGGCTACCCGTGATA
TTGCTGAAGAGCTTGGCGGCGAATGGGCTGACCGCTTCCTCGTGCTTTACGGTATCGCCGCTCCCGATTC
GCAGCGCATCGCCTTCTATCGCCTTCTTGACGAGTTCTTCTGAGCGGGACTCTGGGGTTCGAAATGACCG
ACCAAGCGACGCCCAACCTGCCATCACGAGATTTCGATTCCACCGCCGCCTTCTATGAAAGGTTGGGCTT
CGGAATCGTTTTCCGGGACGCCGGCTGGATGATCCTCCAGCGCGGGGATCTCATGCTGGAGTTCTTCGCC
CACCCCAACTTGTTTATTGCAGCTTATAATGGTTACAAATAAAGCAATAGCATCACAAATTTCACAAATA
AAGCATTTTTTTCACTGCATTCTAGTTGTGGTTTGTCCAAACTCATCAATGTATCTTATCATGTCTGTAT
ACCGTCGACCTCTAGCTAGAGCTTGGCGTAATCATGGTCATAGCTGTTTCCTGTGTGAAATTGTTATCCG
CTCACAATTCCACACAACATACGAGCCGGAAGCATAAAGTGTAAAGCCTGGGGTGCCTAATGAGTGAGCT
AACTCACATTAATTGCGTTGCGCTCACTGCCCGCTTTCCAGTCGGGAAACCTGTCGTGCCAGCTGCATTA
ATGAATCGGCCAACGCGCGGGGAGAGGCGGTTTGCGTATTGGGCGCTCTTCCGCTTCCTCGCTCACTGAC
TCGCTGCGCTCGGTCGTTCGGCTGCGGCGAGCGGTATCAGCTCACTCAAAGGCGGTAATACGGTTATCCA
CAGAATCAGGGGATAACGCAGGAAAGAACATGTGAGCAAAAGGCCAGCAAAAGGCCAGGAACCGTAAAAA
GGCCGCGTTGCTGGCGTTTTTCCATAGGCTCCGCCCCCCTGACGAGCATCACAAAAATCGACGCTCAAGT
CAGAGGTGGCGAAACCCGACAGGACTATAAAGATACCAGGCGTTTCCCCCTGGAAGCTCCCTCGTGCGCT
CTCCTGTTCCGACCCTGCCGCTTACCGGATACCTGTCCGCCTTTCTCCCTTCGGGAAGCGTGGCGCTTTC
TCATAGCTCACGCTGTAGGTATCTCAGTTCGGTGTAGGTCGTTCGCTCCAAGCTGGGCTGTGTGCACGAA
CCCCCCGTTCAGCCCGACCGCTGCGCCTTATCCGGTAACTATCGTCTTGAGTCCAACCCGGTAAGACACG
ACTTATCGCCACTGGCAGCAGCCACTGGTAACAGGATTAGCAGAGCGAGGTATGTAGGCGGTGCTACAGA
GTTCTTGAAGTGGTGGCCTAACTACGGCTACACTAGAAGAACAGTATTTGGTATCTGCGCTCTGCTGAAG
CCAGTTACCTTCGGAAAAAGAGTTGGTAGCTCTTGATCCGGCAAACAAACCACCGCTGGTAGCGGTGGTT
TTTTTGTTTGCAAGCAGCAGATTACGCGCAGAAAAAAAGGATCTCAAGAAGATCCTTTGATCTTTTCTAC
GGGGTCTGACGCTCAGTGGAACGAAAACTCACGTTAAGGGATTTTGGTCATGAGATTATCAAAAAGGATC
TTCACCTAGATCCTTTTAAATTAAAAATGAAGTTTTAAATCAATCTAAAGTATATATGAGTAAACTTGGT
CTGACAGTTACCAATGCTTAATCAGTGAGGCACCTATCTCAGCGATCTGTCTATTTCGTTCATCCATAGT
TGCCTGACTCCCCGTCGTGTAGATAACTACGATACGGGAGGGCTTACCATCTGGCCCCAGTGCTGCAATG
ATACCGCGAGACCCACGCTCACCGGCTCCAGATTTATCAGCAATAAACCAGCCAGCCGGAAGGGCCGAGC
GCAGAAGTGGTCCTGCAACTTTATCCGCCTCCATCCAGTCTATTAATTGTTGCCGGGAAGCTAGAGTAAG
TAGTTCGCCAGTTAATAGTTTGCGCAACGTTGTTGCCATTGCTACAGGCATCGTGGTGTCACGCTCGTCG
TTTGGTATGGCTTCATTCAGCTCCGGTTCCCAACGATCAAGGCGAGTTACATGATCCCCCATGTTGTGCA
AAAAAGCGGTTAGCTCCTTCGGTCCTCCGATCGTTGTCAGAAGTAAGTTGGCCGCAGTGTTATCACTCAT
GGTTATGGCAGCACTGCATAATTCTCTTACTGTCATGCCATCCGTAAGATGCTTTTCTGTGACTGGTGAG
TACTCAACCAAGTCATTCTGAGAATAGTGTATGCGGCGACCGAGTTGCTCTTGCCCGGCGTCAATACGGG
ATAATACCGCGCCACATAGCAGAACTTTAAAAGTGCTCATCATTGGAAAACGTTCTTCGGGGCGAAAACT
CTCAAGGATCTTACCGCTGTTGAGATCCAGTTCGATGTAACCCACTCGTGCACCCAACTGATCTTCAGCA
TCTTTTACTTTCACCAGCGTTTCTGGGTGAGCAAAAACAGGAAGGCAAAATGCCGCAAAAAAGGGAATAA
GGGCGACACGGAAATGTTGAATACTCATACTCTTCCTTTTTCAATATTATTGAAGCATTTATCAGGGTTA
TTGTCTCATGAGCGGATACATATTTGAATGTATTTAGAAAAATAAACAAATAGGGGTTCCGCGCACATTT
CCCCGAAAAGTGCCACCTGACGTC
Features (pLannotate 1.2.2; 21 found; start..end, strand, type, name):
     28..80      -  misc_feature   bom (fragment): basis of mobility region from pBR322
    235..614     +  enhancer       CMV enhancer: human cytomegalovirus immediate early enhancer
    615..818     +  promoter       CMV promoter: human cytomegalovirus (CMV) immediate early promoter
    814..847     +  LTR            5' LTR (truncated) (fragment): truncated 5' long terminal repeat (LTR) from HIV-1
    863..881     +  promoter       T7 promoter: promoter for bacteriophage T7 RNA polymerase
    964..2868    +  CDS            MPL: TPOR_HUMAN - Also known as TPOR. Experimental evidence at protein level: Swiss-Prot protein existence level 1. Receptor for thrombopoietin that acts as a primary regulator of megakaryopoiesis and platelet production. May represent a regulatory molecule specific for TPO-R-dependent immune responses. From Homo sapiens (Human).
   2869..2910    +  CDS            V5 tag: epitope tag from simian virus 5
   2957..3181    +  polyA_signal   bGH poly(A) signal: bovine growth hormone polyadenylation signal
   3185..3206    +  promoter       SV40 promoter (fragment): SV40 enhancer and early promoter
   3227..3655    +  rep_origin     f1 ori (sequence partly withheld): f1 bacteriophage origin of replication; arrow indicates direction of (+) strand synthesis
   3669..3998    +  promoter       SV40 promoter: SV40 enhancer and early promoter
   4065..4856    +  CDS            neo: KKA2_KLEPN - Also known as kan, nptII. Experimental evidence at protein level: Swiss-Prot protein existence level 1. Resistance to kanamycin, neomycin, paromomycin, ribostamycin, butirosin and gentamicin B. From Klebsiella pneumoniae.
   4880..5038    +  CDS            ble (fragment): BLE_KLEPN - Experimental evidence at protein level: Swiss-Prot protein existence level 1. Binding protein with a strong affinity to the bleomycin family of antibiotics. Binds to CL990; an antimitotic-antibiotic compound. From Klebsiella pneumoniae.
   5033..5154    +  polyA_signal   SV40 poly(A) signal: SV40 polyadenylation signal
   5227..5243    -  protein_bind   lac operator: The lac repressor binds to the lac operator to inhibit transcription in E. coli. This inhibition can be relieved by adding lactose or isopropyl-β-D-thiogalactopyranoside (IPTG). lac repressor encoded by lacI
   5251..5281    -  promoter       lac promoter: promoter for the E. coli lac operon
   5296..5317    -  protein_bind   CAP binding site: CAP binding activates transcription in the presence of cAMP. E. coli catabolite activator protein
   5330..5422    -  CDS            lacI (fragment): lac repressor; lacI; The lac repressor binds to the lac operator to inhibit transcription in E. coli. This inhibition can be relieved by adding lactose or isopropyl-β-D-thiogalactopyranoside (IPTG).
   5605..6193    -  rep_origin     ori: high-copy-number ColE1/pMB1/pBR322/pUC origin of replication
   6364..7224    -  CDS            AmpR: β-lactamase; bla; confers resistance to ampicillin, carbenicillin, and related antibiotics
   7225..7329    -  promoter       AmpR promoter: bla
