[The description below was written by a language model from this plasmid's Addgene catalogue record and pLannotate feature annotations shown in this document.]
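Description:
pcDNA3.1/MPL-V5 is a mammalian expression plasmid built on the pcDNA3.1 backbone that drives production of the human thrombopoietin receptor MPL (also called TPOR, c-MPL or CD110) carrying a C-terminal V5 epitope tag. In bacteria it is maintained through a high-copy ColE1/pUC-type origin and selected with ampicillin via the β-lactamase gene and its own promoter. An f1 phage origin is also present, along with short remnants of lac regulatory sequence and a bom fragment that are vestiges of the backbone rather than functional parts of the design.

The expression cassette consists of the human cytomegalovirus immediate-early enhancer and promoter, followed by a T7 promoter that serves as a sequencing primer site and could support in vitro transcription. Next comes the MPL open reading frame of about 1.9 kb, fused directly in frame to the V5 tag and terminated by the bovine growth hormone polyadenylation signal. The insert was placed between EcoRI and XhoI sites. A second cassette, in which the SV40 early promoter drives the neomycin phosphotransferase gene ahead of an SV40 poly(A) signal, allows G418 selection of stably transfected mammalian cells. The small HIV-1 LTR and ble fragments called by the annotation software appear to be incidental matches.

The catalogue figures are inconsistent with the sequence: an 8,500 bp insert and a 6,217 bp backbone are listed, whereas the full sequenced record is only 7,360 nt, so the stated sizes should be treated with caution. The V5 tag allows detection or immunoprecipitation of the receptor. The associated publication concerns how mutant calreticulin affects the maturation and surface expression of MPL.
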