Addgene plasmid #214794: pcDNA3.1/MPL-V5
Purpose: Mammalian expression of human MPL-V5
Depositing lab: Norio Komatsu. Depositing organization: Juntendo University. Publication: Loss of KDEL function from a calreticulin frameshift mutation drives expression of an immature, mutant calreticulin-dependent form of the thrombopoietin receptor MPL. Masubuchi N, Yang Y, Imai M, Kihara Y, Morishita S, Edahiro Y, Komatsu N. Haematologica. 2025 Nov 6. doi: 10.3324/haematol.2025.287585. PubMed 41195513.
Backbone
  Vector backbone: pcDNA3.1
  Backbone size w/o insert (bp): 6217
  Vector type: Mammalian Expression
Growth in bacteria
  Bacterial resistance: Ampicillin, 100 μg/mL
  Growth temperature: 37°C
  Growth strain: DH5alpha
  Copy number: Unknown
Gene/Insert
  Gene/Insert name: human MPL
  Species: H. sapiens (human)
  Insert size (bp): 8500
  Entrez Gene: MPL (a.k.a. C-MPL, CD110, MPLV, THCYT2, THPOR, TPOR)
  Promoter: CMV
  Tag / fusion protein: V5 (C terminal on insert)
  Cloning method: Restriction Enzyme; 5′ cloning site EcoRI (unknown if destroyed); 3′ cloning site XhoI (unknown if destroyed)
  Sequencing primers: 5′ T7
Terms and licenses: Academic/Nonprofit Terms; Industry Terms: Not Available to Industry
How to cite: pcDNA3.1/MPL-V5 was a gift from Norio Komatsu (Addgene plasmid # 214794 ; http://n2t.net/addgene:214794 ; RRID:Addgene_214794)
